>Addgene plasmid #77435 | ATP23 gRNA (BRDN0001145935) | addgene full sequence | sequence record 187754 | Addgene Assembled Sequence
CCCGGGTGCAAAGATGGATAAAGTTTTAAACAGAGAGGAATCTTTGCAGCTAATGGACCTTCTAGGTCTT
GAAAGGAGTGGGAATTGGCTCCGGTGCCCGTCAGTGGGCAGAGCGCACATCGCCCACAGTCCCCGAGAAG
TTGGGGGGAGGGGTCGGCAATTGATCCGGTGCCTAGAGAAGGTGGCGCGGGGTAAACTGGGAAAGTGATG
TCGTGTACTGGCTCCGCCTTTTTCCCGAGGGTGGGGGAGAACCGTATATAAGTGCAGTAGTCGCCGTGAA
CGTTCTTTTTCGCAACGGGTTTGCCGCCAGAACACAGGTAAGTGCCGTGTGTGGTTCCCGCGGGCCTGGC
CTCTTTACGGGTTATGGCCCTTGCGTGCCTTGAATTACTTCCACCTGGCTGCAGTACGTGATTCTTGATC
CCGAGCTTCGGGTTGGAAGTGGGTGGGAGAGTTCGAGGCCTTGCGCTTAAGGAGCCCCTTCGCCTCGTGC
TTGAGTTGAGGCCTGGCCTGGGCGCTGGGGCCGCCGCGTGCGAATCTGGTGGCACCTTCGCGCCTGTCTC
GCTGCTTTCGATAAGTCTCTAGCCATTTAAAATTTTTGATGACCTGCTGCGACGCTTTTTTTCTGGCAAG
ATAGTCTTGTAAATGCGGGCCAAGATCTGCACACTGGTATTTCGGTTTTTGGGGCCGCGGGCGGCGACGG
GGCCCGTGCGTCCCAGCGCACATGTTCGGCGAGGCGGGGCCTGCGAGCGCGGCCACCGAGAATCGGACGG
GGGTAGTCTCAAGCTGGCCGGCCTGCTCTGGTGCCTGGCCTCGCGCCGCCGTGTATCGCCCCGCCCTGGG
CGGCAAGGCTGGCCCGGTCGGCACCAGTTGCGTGAGCGGAAAGATGGCCGCTTCCCGGCCCTGCTGCAGG
GAGCTCAAAATGGAGGACGCGGCGCTCGGGAGAGCGGGCGGGTGAGTCACCCACACAAAGGAAAAGGGCC
TTTCCGTCCTCAGCCGTCGCTTCATGTGACTCCACGGAGTACCGGGCGCCGTCCAGGCACCTCGATTAGT
TCTCGAGCTTTTGGAGTACGTCGTCTTTAGGTTGGGGGGAGGGGTTTTATGCGATGGAGTTTCCCCACAC
TGAGTGGGTGGAGACTGAAGTTAGGCCAGCTTGGCACTTGATGTAATTCTCCTTGGAATTTGCCCTTTTT
GAGTTTGGATCTTGGTTCATTCTCAAGCCTCAGACAGTGGTTCAAAGTTTTTTTCTTCCATTTCAGGTGT
CGTGACGTACGGCCACCATGACCGAGTACAAGCCCACGGTGCGCCTCGCCACCCGCGACGACGTCCCCAG
GGCCGTACGCACCCTCGCCGCCGCGTTCGCCGACTACCCCGCCACGCGCCACACCGTCGATCCGGACCGC
CACATCGAGCGGGTCACCGAGCTGCAAGAACTCTTCCTCACGCGCGTCGGGCTCGACATCGGCAAGGTGT
GGGTCGCGGACGACGGCGCCGCCGTGGCGGTCTGGACCACGCCGGAGAGCGTCGAAGCGGGGGCGGTGTT
CGCCGAGATCGGCCCGCGCATGGCCGAGTTGAGCGGTTCCCGGCTGGCCGCGCAGCAACAGATGGAAGGC
CTCCTGGCGCCGCACCGGCCCAAGGAGCCCGCGTGGTTCCTGGCCACCGTCGGAGTCTCGCCCGACCACC
AGGGCAAGGGTCTGGGCAGCGCCGTCGTGCTCCCCGGAGTGGAGGCGGCCGAGCGCGCCGGGGTGCCCGC
CTTCCTGGAGACCTCCGCGCCCCGCAACCTCCCCTTCTACGAGCGGCTCGGCTTCACCGTCACCGCCGAC
GTCGAGGTGCCCGAAGGACCGCGCACCTGGTGCATGACCCGCAAGCCCGGTGCCTGAACGCGTTAAGTCG
ACAATCAACCTCTGGATTACAAAATTTGTGAAAGATTGACTGGTATTCTTAACTATGTTGCTCCTTTTAC
GCTATGTGGATACGCTGCTTTAATGCCTTTGTATCATGCTATTGCTTCCCGTATGGCTTTCATTTTCTCC
TCCTTGTATAAATCCTGGTTGCTGTCTCTTTATGAGGAGTTGTGGCCCGTTGTCAGGCAACGTGGCGTGG
TGTGCACTGTGTTTGCTGACGCAACCCCCACTGGTTGGGGCATTGCCACCACCTGTCAGCTCCTTTCCGG
GACTTTCGCTTTCCCCCTCCCTATTGCCACGGCGGAACTCATCGCCGCCTGCCTTGCCCGCTGCTGGACA
GGGGCTCGGCTGTTGGGCACTGACAATTCCGTGGTGTTGTCGGGGAAATCATCGTCCTTTCCTTGGCTGC
TCGCCTGTGTTGCCACCTGGATTCTGCGCGGGACGTCCTTCTGCTACGTCCCTTCGGCCCTCAATCCAGC
GGACCTTCCTTCCCGCGGCCTGCTGCCGGCTCTGCGGCCTCTTCCGCGTCTTCGCCTTCGCCCTCAGACG
AGTCGGATCTCCCTTTGGGCCGCCTCCCCGCGTCGACTTTAAGACCAATGACTTACAAGGCAGCTGTAGA
TCTTAGCCACTTTTTAAAAGAAAAGGGGGGACTGGAAGGGCTAATTCACTCCCAACGAAGACAAGATCTG
CTTTTTGCTTGTACTGGGTCTCTCTGGTTAGACCAGATCTGAGCCTGGGAGCTCTCTGGCTAACTAGGGA
ACCCACTGCTTAAGCCTCAATAAAGCTTGCCTTGAGTGCTTCAAGTAGTGTGTGCCCGTCTGTTGTGTGA
CTCTGGTAACTAGAGATCCCTCAGACCCTTTTAGTCAGTGTGGAAAATCTCTAGCAGTACGTATAGTAGT
TCATGTCATCTTATTATTCAGTATTTATAACTTGCAAAGAAATGAATATCAGAGAGTGAGAGGAACTTGT
TTATTGCAGCTTATAATGGTTACAAATAAAGCAATAGCATCACAAATTTCACAAATAAAGCATTTTTTTC
ACTGCATTCTAGTTGTGGTTTGTCCAAACTCATCAATGTATCTTATCATGTCTGGCTCTAGCTATCCCGC
CCCTAACTCCGCCCATCCCGCCCCTAACTCCGCCCAGTTCCGCCCATTCTCCGCCCCATGGCTGACTAAT
TTTTTTTATTTATGCAGAGGCCGAGGCCGCCTCGGCCTCTGAGCTATTCCAGAAGTAGTGAGGAGGCTTT
TTTGGAGGCCTAGGGACGTACCCAATTCGCCCTATAGTGAGTCGTATTACGCGCGCTCACTGGCCGTCGT
TTTACAACGTCGTGACTGGGAAAACCCTGGCGTTACCCAACTTAATCGCCTTGCAGCACATCCCCCTTTC
GCCAGCTGGCGTAATAGCGAAGAGGCCCGCACCGATCGCCCTTCCCAACAGTTGCGCAGCCTGAATGGCG
AATGGG
[124 nt withheld, positions 3367-3490]
C
[91 nt withheld, positions 3492-3582]
A
[49 nt withheld, positions 3584-3632]
CCTTTGACGTTGGAGTCCACGTTCTTT
[37 nt withheld, positions 3660-3696]
ACCCTATCTCGGTCTATTCTTTTGATTTATAAGGGATTTTGCCGATTTCGGCCTATTGGTTAAAAAATGA
GCTGATTTAACAAAAATTTAACGCGAATTTTAACAAAATATTAACGCTTACAATTTAGGTGGCACTTTTC
GGGGAAATGTGCGCGGAACCCCTATTTGTTTATTTTTCTAAATACATTCAAATATGTATCCGCTCATGAG
ACAATAACCCTGATAAATGCTTCAATAATATTGAAAAAGGAAGAGTATGAGTATTCAACATTTCCGTGTC
GCCCTTATTCCCTTTTTTGCGGCATTTTGCCTTCCTGTTTTTGCTCACCCAGAAACGCTGGTGAAAGTAA
AAGATGCTGAAGATCAGTTGGGTGCACGAGTGGGTTACATCGAACTGGATCTCAACAGCGGTAAGATCCT
TGAGAGTTTTCGCCCCGAAGAACGTTTTCCAATGATGAGCACTTTTAAAGTTCTGCTATGTGGCGCGGTA
TTATCCCGTATTGACGCCGGGCAAGAGCAACTCGGTCGCCGCATACACTATTCTCAGAATGACTTGGTTG
AGTACTCACCAGTCACAGAAAAGCATCTTACGGATGGCATGACAGTAAGAGAATTATGCAGTGCTGCCAT
AACCATGAGTGATAACACTGCGGCCAACTTACTTCTGACAACGATCGGAGGACCGAAGGAGCTAACCGCT
TTTTTGCACAACATGGGGGATCATGTAACTCGCCTTGATCGTTGGGAACCGGAGCTGAATGAAGCCATAC
CAAACGACGAGCGTGACACCACGATGCCTGTAGCAATGGCAACAACGTTGCGCAAACTATTAACTGGCGA
ACTACTTACTCTAGCTTCCCGGCAACAATTAATAGACTGGATGGAGGCGGATAAAGTTGCAGGACCACTT
CTGCGCTCGGCCCTTCCGGCTGGCTGGTTTATTGCTGATAAATCTGGAGCCGGTGAGCGTGGGTCTCGCG
GTATCATTGCAGCACTGGGGCCAGATGGTAAGCCCTCCCGTATCGTAGTTATCTACACGACGGGGAGTCA
GGCAACTATGGATGAACGAAATAGACAGATCGCTGAGATAGGTGCCTCACTGATTAAGCATTGGTAACTG
TCAGACCAAGTTTACTCATATATACTTTAGATTGATTTAAAACTTCATTTTTAATTTAAAAGGATCTAGG
TGAAGATCCTTTTTGATAATCTCATGACCAAAATCCCTTAACGTGAGTTTTCGTTCCACTGAGCGTCAGA
CCCCGTAGAAAAGATCAAAGGATCTTCTTGAGATCCTTTTTTTCTGCGCGTAATCTGCTGCTTGCAAACA
AAAAAACCACCGCTACCAGCGGTGGTTTGTTTGCCGGATCAAGAGCTACCAACTCTTTTTCCGAAGGTAA
CTGGCTTCAGCAGAGCGCAGATACCAAATACTGTTCTTCTAGTGTAGCCGTAGTTAGGCCACCACTTCAA
GAACTCTGTAGCACCGCCTACATACCTCGCTCTGCTAATCCTGTTACCAGTGGCTGCTGCCAGTGGCGAT
AAGTCGTGTCTTACCGGGTTGGACTCAAGACGATAGTTACCGGATAAGGCGCAGCGGTCGGGCTGAACGG
GGGGTTCGTGCACACAGCCCAGCTTGGAGCGAACGACCTACACCGAACTGAGATACCTACAGCGTGAGCT
ATGAGAAAGCGCCACGCTTCCCGAAGGGAGAAAGGCGGACAGGTATCCGGTAAGCGGCAGGGTCGGAACA
GGAGAGCGCACGAGGGAGCTTCCAGGGGGAAACGCCTGGTATCTTTATAGTCCTGTCGGGTTTCGCCACC
TCTGACTTGAGCGTCGATTTTTGTGATGCTCGTCAGGGGGGCGGAGCCTATGGAAAAACGCCAGCAACGC
GGCCTTTTTACGGTTCCTGGCCTTTTGCTGGCCTTTTGCTCACATGTTCTTTCCTGCGTTATCCCCTGAT
TCTGTGGATAACCGTATTACCGCCTTTGAGTGAGCTGATACCGCTCGCCGCAGCCGAACGACCGAGCGCA
GCGAGTCAGTGAGCGAGGAAGCGGAAGAGCGCCCAATACGCAAACCGCCTCTCCCCGCGCGTTGGCCGAT
TCATTAATGCAGCTGGCACGACAGGTTTCCCGACTGGAAAGCGGGCAGTGAGCGCAACGCAATTAATGTG
AGTTAGCTCACTCATTAGGCACCCCAGGCTTTACACTTTATGCTTCCGGCTCGTATGTTGTGTGGAATTG
TGAGCGGATAACAATTTCACACAGGAAACAGCTATGACCATGATTACGCCAAGCGCGCAATTAACCCTCA
CTAAAGGGAACAAAAGCTGGAGCTGCAAGCTTAATGTAGTCTTATGCAATACTCTTGTAGTCTTGCAACA
TGGTAACGATGAGTTAGCAACATGCCTTACAAGGAGAGAAAAAGCACCGTGCATGCCGATTGGTGGAAGT
AAGGTGGTACGATCGTGCCTTATTAGGAAGGCAACAGACGGGTCTGACATGGATTGGACGAACCACTGAA
TTGCCGCATTGCAGAGATATTGTATTTAAGTGCCTAGCTCGATACATAAACGGGTCTCTCTGGTTAGACC
AGATCTGAGCCTGGGAGCTCTCTGGCTAACTAGGGAACCCACTGCTTAAGCCTCAATAAAGCTTGCCTTG
AGTGCTTCAAGTAGTGTGTGCCCGTCTGTTGTGTGACTCTGGTAACTAGAGATCCCTCAGACCCTTTTAG
TCAGTGTGGAAAATCTCTAGCAGTGGCGCCCGAACAGGGACTTGAAAGCGAAAGGGAAACCAGAGGAGCT
CTCTCGACGCAGGACTCGGCTTGCTGAAGCGCGCACGGCAAGAGGCGAGGGGCGGCGACTGGTGAGTACG
CCAAAAATTTTGACTAGCGGAGGCTAGAAGGAGAGAGATGGGTGCGAGAGCGTCAGTATTAAGCGGGGGA
GAATTAGATCGCGATGGGAAAAAATTCGGTTAAGGCCAGGGGGAAAGAAAAAATATAAATTAAAACATAT
AGTATGGGCAAGCAGGGAGCTAGAACGATTCGCAGTTAATCCTGGCCTGTTAGAAACATCAGAAGGCTGT
AGACAAATACTGGGACAGCTACAACCATCCCTTCAGACAGGATCAGAAGAACTTAGATCATTATATAATA
CAGTAGCAACCCTCTATTGTGTGCATCAAAGGATAGAGATAAAAGACACCAAGGAAGCTTTAGACAAGAT
AGAGGAAGAGCAAAACAAAAGTAAGACCACCGCACAGCAAGCGGCCGCTGATCTTCAGACCTGGAGGAGG
AGATATGAGGGACAATTGGAGAAGTGAATTATATAAATATAAAGTAGTAAAAATTGAACCATTAGGAGTA
GCACCCACCAAGGCAAAGAGAAGAGTGGTGCAGAGAGAAAAAAGAGCAGTGGGAATAGGAGCTTTGTTCC
TTGGGTTCTTGGGAGCAGCAGGAAGCACTATGGGCGCAGCGTCAATGACGCTGACGGTACAGGCCAGACA
ATTATTGTCTGGTATAGTGCAGCAGCAGAACAATTTGCTGAGGGCTATTGAGGCGCAACAGCATCTGTTG
CAACTCACAGTCTGGGGCATCAAGCAGCTCCAGGCAAGAATCCTGGCTGTGGAAAGATACCTAAAGGATC
AACAGCTCCTGGGGATTTGGGGTTGCTCTGGAAAACTCATTTGCACCACTGCTGTGCCTTGGAATGCTAG
TTGGAGTAATAAATCTCTGGAACAGATTTGGAATCACACGACCTGGATGGAGTGGGACAGAGAAATTAAC
AATTACACAAGCTTAATACACTCCTTAATTGAAGAATCGCAAAACCAGCAAGAAAAGAATGAACAAGAAT
TATTGGAATTAGATAAATGGGCAAGTTTGTGGAATTGGTTTAACATAACAAATTGGCTGTGGTATATAAA
ATTATTCATAATGATAGTAGGAGGCTTGGTAGGTTTAAGAATAGTTTTTGCTGTACTTTCTATAGTGAAT
AGAGTTAGGCAGGGATATTCACCATTATCGTTTCAGACCCACCTCCCAACCCCGAGGGGACCCAGAGAGG
GCCTATTTCCCATGATTCCTTCATATTTGCATATACGATACAAGGCTGTTAGAGAGATAATTAGAATTAA
TTTGACTGTAAACACAAAGATATTAGTACAAAATACGTGACGTAGAAAGTAATAATTTCTTGGGTAGTTT
GCAGTTTTAAAATTATGTTTTAAAATGGACTATCATATGCTTACCGTAACTTGAAAGTATTTCGATTTCT
TGGCTTTATATATCTTGTGGAAAGGACGAAACACCGTCAGGCCCATATGAACAGAGGTTTTAGAGCTAGA
AATAGCAAGTTAAAATAAGGCTAGTCCGTTATCAACTTGAAAAAGTGGCACCGAGTCGGTGCTTTTTTAA
GCTTGGCGTAACTAGATCTTGAGACAAATGGCAGTATTCATCCACAATTTTAAAAGAAAAGGGGGGATTG
GGGGGTACAGTGCAGGGGAAAGAATAGTAGACATAATAGCAACAGACATACAAACTAAAGAATTACAAAA
ACAAATTACAAAAATTCAAAATTTTCGGGTTTATTACAGGGACAGCAGAGATCCACTTTGGCGCCGGCTC
GAGGGGG
Features (pLannotate 1.2.2; 29 found; start..end, strand, type, name):
     14..80      +  CDS            small t antigen (fragment): SV40 (simian virus 40) small t antigen
    106..317     +  promoter       EF-1α core promoter: core promoter for human elongation factor EF-1α
    318..1256    +  intron         EF-1α intron A: intron upstream of the start codon of human EF-1α
   1278..1877    +  CDS            PuroR (fragment): puromycin N-acetyltransferase; pac from Streptomyces; confers resistance to puromycin
   1893..2481    +  misc_feature   WPRE: woodchuck hepatitis virus posttranscriptional regulatory element
   2532..2551    +  misc_feature   cPPT/CTS (fragment): central polypurine tract and central termination sequence of HIV-1
   2553..2786    +  LTR            3' LTR (ΔU3): self-inactivating 3' long terminal repeat (LTR) from HIV-1
   2864..2985    +  polyA_signal   SV40 poly(A) signal: SV40 polyadenylation signal
   3025..3160    +  rep_origin     SV40 ori: SV40 origin of replication
   3181..3199    -  promoter       T7 promoter: promoter for bacteriophage T7 RNA polymerase
   3207..3362    +  CDS            lacZα (fragment): LacZα fragment of β-galactosidase; lacZ fragment
   3367..3795    +  rep_origin     f1 ori (sequence partly withheld): f1 bacteriophage origin of replication; arrow indicates direction of (+) strand synthesis
   3848..3952    +  promoter       AmpR promoter: bla
   3953..4813    +  CDS            AmpR: β-lactamase; bla; confers resistance to ampicillin, carbenicillin, and related antibiotics
   4984..5572    +  rep_origin     ori: high-copy-number ColE1/pMB1/pBR322/pUC origin of replication
   5755..5847    +  CDS            lacI (fragment): lac repressor; lacI; The lac repressor binds to the lac operator to inhibit transcription in E. coli. This inhibition can be relieved by adding lactose or isopropyl-β-D-thiogalactopyranoside (IPTG).
   5860..5881    +  protein_bind   CAP binding site: CAP binding activates transcription in the presence of cAMP. E. coli catabolite activator protein
   5896..5926    +  promoter       lac promoter: promoter for the E. coli lac operon
   5934..5950    +  protein_bind   lac operator: The lac repressor binds to the lac operator to inhibit transcription in E. coli. This inhibition can be relieved by adding lactose or isopropyl-β-D-thiogalactopyranoside (IPTG). lac repressor encoded by lacI
   5995..6013    +  promoter       T3 promoter: promoter for bacteriophage T3 RNA polymerase
   6041..6267    +  promoter       RSV promoter: Rous sarcoma virus enhancer/promoter
   6268..6448    +  LTR            5' LTR (truncated): truncated 5' long terminal repeat (LTR) from HIV-1
   6495..6620    +  misc_feature   HIV-1 Ψ: packaging signal of human immunodeficiency virus type 1
   6604..6967    +  CDS            HIV-1 gag (fragment): gag protein from human immunodeficiency virus 1; gag
   7113..7346    +  misc_feature   RRE: The Rev response element (RRE) of HIV-1 allows for Rev-dependent mRNA export from the nucleus to the cytoplasm.
   7723..7749    +  CDS            Rev (fragment): human immunodeficiency virus 1 (HIV-1) Rev protein; rev; enhances nuclear export of unspliced and incompletely spliced viral mRNAs
   7753..7993    +  promoter       U6 promoter: RNA polymerase III promoter for human U6 snRNA
   8023..8098    +  misc_RNA       gRNA scaffold: guide RNA scaffold for the Streptococcus pyogenes CRISPR/Cas9 system
   8154..8271    +  misc_feature   cPPT/CTS: central polypurine tract and central termination sequence of HIV-1
