[The description below was written by a language model from this plasmid's Addgene catalogue record and pLannotate feature annotations shown in this document.]
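Description:
ATP23 gRNA (BRDN0001145935) is a third-generation lentiviral guide RNA plasmid built on the lentiGuide-Puro backbone and designed to direct Streptococcus pyogenes Cas9 to the human ATP23 gene (listed in Entrez under XRCC6BP1, also known as KUB3). It is maintained in E. coli through a high-copy ColE1/pUC-type origin with ampicillin selection from the β-lactamase gene. The backbone also carries an f1 origin, an SV40 origin and poly(A) signal, and remnants of lac and T7/T3 cloning-vector sequence.

The lentiviral transfer cassette begins with an RSV promoter fused to a truncated HIV-1 5' LTR, which makes genomic RNA production Tat-independent. This is followed by the Ψ packaging signal with a partial gag sequence, the Rev response element for nuclear export of the full-length transcript, and a cPPT/CTS that aids nuclear import of the provirus. It ends with a self-inactivating ΔU3 3' LTR. Two expression units lie between the LTRs. A human U6 RNA polymerase III promoter drives the 20-nucleotide ATP23 spacer joined to the SpCas9 gRNA scaffold. An EF-1α core promoter with intron A drives puromycin N-acetyltransferase for selection of transduced mammalian cells, with a WPRE downstream to enhance transcript expression.

The plasmid does not encode Cas9, so it must be used with a separate Cas9 vector such as lentiCas9-Blast or in cells that already express the nuclease. It belongs to a human kinome gRNA collection used for CRISPR knockout studies. The depositors note that the guide was designed against a GenBank reference sequence that has since been withdrawn.
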