Addgene plasmid #77435: ATP23 gRNA (BRDN0001145935)
Purpose: 3rd generation lentiviral gRNA plasmid targeting human ATP23
Depositing lab: John Doench & David Root. Depositing organization: Broad Institute. Publication: Optimized sgRNA design to maximize activity and minimize off-target effects of CRISPR-Cas9. Doench JG, Fusi N, Sullender M, Hegde M, Vaimberg EW, Donovan KF, Smith I, Tothova Z, Wilen C, Orchard R, Virgin HW, Listgarten J, Root DE. Nat Biotechnol. 2016 Jan 18. doi: 10.1038/nbt.3437. PubMed 26780180.
Backbone
  Vector backbone: lentiGuide-Puro
  Backbone manufacturer: Zhang Lab (Addgene plasmid # 52963)
  Vector type: Mammalian Expression, Lentiviral, CRISPR
  Selectable markers: Puromycin
Growth in bacteria
  Bacterial resistance: Ampicillin, 100 μg/mL
  Growth temperature: 37°C
  Growth strain: DH5alpha
  Copy number: High Copy
Gene/Insert
  Gene/Insert name: ATP23 (alt name: ATP23)
  gRNA/shRNA sequence: TCAGGCCCATATGAACAGAG
  Species: H. sapiens (human)
  Entrez Gene: XRCC6BP1 (a.k.a. KUB3, MGC134817, MGC134818)
  Promoter: hU6
  Cloning method: Unknown
  Sequencing primers: 5′ U6-F; 3′ pS2-R
Terms and licenses: Academic/Nonprofit Terms; Industry Terms: Not Available to Industry
Depositor comments: The gRNA was designed to target a Genbank reference sequence which has since been removed from the database. Note that this plasmid does NOT contain Cas9. It should be used in conjunction with lentiCas9-Blast (Addgene #52962) or otherwise with cell lines already expressing Cas9. Browse the full kinome gRNA library at http://www.addgene.org/pooled-library/broadgpp-human-kinome/ or visit http://www.broadinstitute.org/rnai/public/ for detailed protocols and information.
How to cite: ATP23 gRNA (BRDN0001145935) was a gift from John Doench & David Root (Addgene plasmid # 77435 ; http://n2t.net/addgene:77435 ; RRID:Addgene_77435)
