>Addgene plasmid #77435 | ATP23 gRNA (BRDN0001145935) | depositor partial sequence | sequence record 144895 | Target Sequence
TCAGGCCCATATGAACAGAG
