>Addgene plasmid #77435 | ATP23 gRNA (BRDN0001145935) | addgene partial sequence | sequence record 187753 | hU6-F
GACGTAGAAAGTAATAATTTCTTGGGTAGTTTGCAGTTTTAAAATTATGTTTTAAAATGGACTATCATAT
GCTTACCGTAACTTGAAAGTATTTCGATTTCTTGGCTTTATATATCTTGTGGAAAGGACGAAACACCGTC
AGGCCCATATGAACAGAGGTTTTAGAGCTAGAAATAGCAAGTTAAAATAAGGCTAGTCCGTTATCAACTT
GAAAAAGTGGCACCGAGTCGGTGCTTTTTTAAGCTTGGCGTAACTAGATCTTGAGACAAATGGCAGTATT
CATCCACAATTTTAAAAGAAAAGGGGGGATTGGGGGGTACAGTGCAGGGGAAAGAATAGTAGACATAATA
GCAACAGACATACAAACTAAAGAATTACAAAAACAAATTACAAAAATTCAAAATTTTCGGGTTTATTACA
GGGACAGCAGAGATCCACTTTGGCGCCGGCTCGAGGGGGCCCGGGTGCAAAGATGGATAAAGTTTTAAAC
AGAGAGGAATCTTTGCAGCTAATGGACCTTCTAGGTCTTGAAAGGAGTGGGAATTGGCTCCGGTGCCCGT
CAGTGGGCAG
